LOCUS       Exported 8601 bp ds-DNA circular SYN 12-MAY-2021
DEFINITION  Expresses SaBE4-Gam in mammalian cells.
ACCESSION   .
VERSION     .
KEYWORDS    SaBE4-Gam
SOURCE      synthetic DNA construct
  ORGANISM  synthetic DNA construct
REFERENCE   1 (bases 1 to 8601)
  AUTHORS   Komor AC, Zhao KT, Packer MS, Gaudelli NM, Waterbury AL, Koblan LW,
            Kim YB, Badran AH, Liu DR
  TITLE     Improved base excision repair inhibition and bacteriophage Mu Gam
            protein yields C:G-to-T:A base editors with higher efficiency and
            product purity.
  JOURNAL   Sci Adv. 2017 Aug 30;3(8):eaao4774. doi: 10.1126/sciadv.aao4774.
            eCollection 2017 Aug.
  PUBMED    28875174
REFERENCE   2 (bases 1 to 8601)
  AUTHORS   .
  TITLE     Direct Submission
  JOURNAL   Exported May 12, 2021 from SnapGene Server 1.1.58
            http://www.snapgene.com
FEATURES             Location/Qualifiers
     source          1..8601
                     /organism="synthetic DNA construct"
                     /mol_type="other DNA"
     promoter        132..335
                     /label=CMV promoter
                     /note="human cytomegalovirus (CMV) immediate early
                     promoter"
     primer_bind     286..306
                     /label=CMV-F
                     /note="Human CMV immediate early promoter, forward primer"
     primer_bind     377..396
                     /label=T7
                     /note="T7 promoter, forward primer"
     promoter        377..395
                     /label=T7 promoter
                     /note="promoter for bacteriophage T7 RNA polymerase"
     regulatory      403..412
                     /regulatory_class="other"
                     /note="vertebrate consensus sequence for strong initiation
                     of translation (Kozak, 1987)"
     CDS             979..1662
                     /codon_start=1
                     /product="cytidine deaminase (C to U editing enzyme) from
                     rat"
                     /label=APOBEC-1
                     /note="can use ssDNA as a substrate (Komor et al., 2016)"
                     /translation="SSETGPVAVDPTLRRRIEPHEFEVFFDPRELRKETCLLYEINWGG
                     RHSIWRHTSQNTNKHVEVNFIEKFTTERYFCPNTRCSITWFLSWSPCGECSRAITEFLS
                     RYPHVTLFIYIARLYHHADPRNRQGLRDLISSGVTIQIMTEQESGYCWRNFVNYSPSNE
                     AHWPRYPHLWVRLYVLELYCIILGLPPCLNILRRKQPQLTFFTIALQSCHYQRLPPHIL
                     WATGLK"
     CDS             4924..4944
                     /codon_start=1
                     /product="nuclear localization signal of SV40 (simian virus
                     40) large T antigen"
                     /label=SV40 NLS
                     /translation="PKKKRKV"
     CDS             4951..5016
                     /codon_start=1
                     /product="three tandem FLAG(R) epitope tags, followed by an
                     enterokinase cleavage site"
                     /label=3xFLAG
                     /translation="DYKDHDGDYKDHDIDYKDDDDK"
     CDS             5047..5295
                     /codon_start=1
                     /product="uracil-DNA glycosylase inhibitor from a Bacillus
                     subtilis bacteriophage (Mol et al., 1995)"
                     /label=UGI
                     /translation="TNLSDIIEKETGKQLVIQESILMLPEEVEEVIGNKPESDILVHTA
                     YDESTDENVMLLTSDAPEYKPWALVIQDSNGENKIKML"
     CDS             5326..5574
                     /codon_start=1
                     /product="uracil-DNA glycosylase inhibitor from a Bacillus
                     subtilis bacteriophage (Mol et al., 1995)"
                     /label=UGI
                     /translation="TNLSDIIEKETGKQLVIQESILMLPEEVEEVIGNKPESDILVHTA
                     YDESTDENVMLLTSDAPEYKPWALVIQDSNGENKIKML"
     CDS             5587..5607
                     /codon_start=1
                     /product="nuclear localization signal of SV40 (simian virus
                     40) large T antigen"
                     /label=SV40 NLS
                     /translation="PKKKRKV"
     CDS             5616..5633
                     /codon_start=1
                     /product="6xHis affinity tag"
                     /label=6xHis
                     /translation="HHHHHH"
     primer_bind     complement(5656..5673)
                     /label=BGH-rev
                     /note="Bovine growth hormone terminator, reverse primer.
                     Also called BGH reverse"
     polyA_signal    5662..5886
                     /label=bGH poly(A) signal
                     /note="bovine growth hormone polyadenylation signal"
     primer_bind     complement(5957..5973)
                     /label=M13 rev
                     /note="common sequencing primer, one of multiple similar
                     variants"
     primer_bind     complement(5957..5973)
                     /label=M13 Reverse
                     /note="In lacZ gene. Also called M13-rev"
     primer_bind     complement(5970..5992)
                     /label=M13/pUC Reverse
                     /note="In lacZ gene"
     protein_bind    5981..5997
                     /label=lac operator
                     /bound_moiety="lac repressor encoded by lacI"
                     /note="The lac repressor binds to the lac operator to
                     inhibit transcription in E. coli. This inhibition can be
                     relieved by adding lactose or
                     isopropyl-beta-D-thiogalactopyranoside (IPTG)."
     promoter        complement(6005..6035)
                     /label=lac promoter
                     /note="promoter for the E. coli lac operon"
     protein_bind    6050..6071
                     /label=CAP binding site
                     /bound_moiety="E. coli catabolite activator protein"
                     /note="CAP binding activates transcription in the presence
                     of cAMP."
     primer_bind     complement(6188..6205)
                     /label=L4440
                     /note="L4440 vector, forward primer"
     rep_origin      complement(6359..6947)
                     /direction=LEFT
                     /label=ori
                     /note="high-copy-number ColE1/pMB1/pBR322/pUC origin of
                     replication"
     primer_bind     complement(6439..6458)
                     /label=pBR322ori-F
                     /note="pBR322 origin, forward primer"
     CDS             complement(7118..7978)
                     /codon_start=1
                     /gene="bla"
                     /product="beta-lactamase"
                     /label=AmpR
                     /note="confers resistance to ampicillin, carbenicillin, and
                     related antibiotics"
                     /translation="MSIQHFRVALIPFFAAFCLPVFAHPETLVKVKDAEDQLGARVGYI
                     ELDLNSGKILESFRPEERFPMMSTFKVLLCGAVLSRIDAGQEQLGRRIHYSQNDLVEYS
                     PVTEKHLTDGMTVRELCSAAITMSDNTAANLLLTTIGGPKELTAFLHNMGDHVTRLDRW
                     EPELNEAIPNDERDTTMPVAMATTLRKLLTGELLTLASRQQLIDWMEADKVAGPLLRSA
                     LPAGWFIADKSGAGERGSRGIIAALGPDGKPSRIVVIYTTGSQATMDERNRQIAEIGAS
                     LIKHW"
     primer_bind     7741..7760
                     /label=Amp-R
                     /note="Ampicillin resistance gene, reverse primer"
     promoter        complement(7979..8083)
                     /gene="bla"
                     /label=AmpR promoter
     primer_bind     complement(8162..8181)
                     /label=pRS-marker
                     /note="pRS vectors, use to sequence yeast selectable
                     marker"
     enhancer        8353..131
                     /label=CMV enhancer
                     /note="human cytomegalovirus immediate early enhancer"
ORIGIN
        1 atatgccaag tacgccccct attgacgtca atgacggtaa atggcccgcc tggcattatg
       61 cccagtacat gaccttatgg gactttccta cttggcagta catctacgta ttagtcatcg
      121 ctattaccat ggtgatgcgg ttttggcagt acatcaatgg gcgtggatag cggtttgact
      181 cacggggatt tccaagtctc caccccattg acgtcaatgg gagtttgttt tggcaccaaa
      241 atcaacggga ctttccaaaa tgtcgtaaca actccgcccc attgacgcaa atgggcggta
      301 ggcgtgtacg gtgggaggtc tatataagca gagctggttt agtgaaccgt cagatccgct
      361 agagatccgc ggccgctaat acgactcact atagggagag ccgccaccat ggctaaacca
      421 gcaaaacgta tcaagagtgc cgcagcggct tatgtgccac aaaaccgcga tgcggtgatt
      481 accgatatta aacgcatcgg ggatttacag cgcgaagcat cacgtctgga aacggaaatg
      541 aatgatgcca tcgcggaaat tacggagaaa tttgcggccc ggattgcacc gattaaaacc
      601 gatattgaaa ccctttcaaa aggcgttcag ggatggtgtg aagcgaaccg cgacgaactg
      661 acgaacggcg gcaaagtgaa gacggcgaat cttgtcaccg gtgatgtatc gtggcgggtc
      721 cgtccaccat cagtaagtat tcgtggtatg gatgcagtga tggaaacgct ggagcgtctt
      781 ggcctgcaac gctttattcg cacgaagcag gaaatcaaca aggaagcgat tttactggaa
      841 ccgaaagcgg tcgcaggcgt tgccggaatt acagttaaat caggcattga ggatttttct
      901 attattccat ttgaacagga agccggtatt agcggcagcg agactcccgg gacctcagag
      961 tccgctacac ccgaaagtag ctcagagact ggcccagtgg ctgtggaccc cacattgaga
     1021 cggcggatcg agccccatga gtttgaggta ttcttcgatc cgagagagct ccgcaaggag
     1081 acctgcctgc tttacgaaat taattggggg ggccggcact ccatttggcg acatacatca
     1141 cagaacacta acaagcacgt cgaagtcaac ttcatcgaga agttcacgac agaaagatat
     1201 ttctgtccga acacaaggtg cagcattacc tggtttctca gctggagccc atgcggcgaa
     1261 tgtagtaggg ccatcactga attcctgtca aggtatcccc acgtcactct gtttatttac
     1321 atcgcaaggc tgtaccacca cgctgacccc cgcaatcgac aaggcctgcg ggatttgatc
     1381 tcttcaggtg tgactatcca aattatgact gagcaggagt caggatactg ctggagaaac
     1441 tttgtgaatt atagcccgag taatgaagcc cactggccta ggtatcccca tctgtgggta
     1501 cgactgtacg ttcttgaact gtactgcatc atactgggcc tgcctccttg tctcaacatt
     1561 ctgagaagga agcagccaca gctgacattc tttaccatcg ctcttcagtc ttgtcattac
     1621 cagcgactgc ccccacacat tctctgggcc accgggttga aatctggtgg ttcttctggt
     1681 ggttctagcg gcagcgagac tcccgggacc tcagagtccg ccacacccga aagttctggt
     1741 ggttcttctg gtggttctgg gaaacggaac tacatcctgg ggcttgccat tgggataacc
     1801 agcgttggct acggaattat tgattatgag acacgcgatg tgattgacgc cggggttagg
     1861 ctgttcaaag aggccaacgt tgaaaacaac gagggaagac ggagtaagcg cggagcaaga
     1921 agactcaagc gcagacggag acatcggatt cagagggtga aaaagctgct cttcgattac
     1981 aatctcctga ccgatcatag tgagctgagc ggaatcaacc cctacgaggc gcgagtgaaa
     2041 gggctttccc agaagctgtc cgaagaggag ttctccgccg cgttgctgca cctggccaaa
     2101 cggagggggg ttcacaatgt aaacgaagtg gaggaggaca cgggcaatga acttagtacg
     2161 aaagaacaga tcagtaggaa ctctaaggct ctcgaagaga aatacgtcgc tgagttgcag
     2221 cttgagagac tgaaaaaaga cggcgaagta cgcggatcta ttaataggtt caagacttca
     2281 gattacgtaa aggaagccaa gcagctcctg aaagtacaga aagcgtacca tcagctcgat
     2341 cagagcttca tcgataccta catagatttg ctggagacac ggaggacata ctacgagggc
     2401 ccaggggaag gatctccttt tgggtggaag gacatcaagg aatggtacga gatgcttatg
     2461 ggacattgta catattttcc ggaggagctc aggagcgtca agtacgccta caatgccgac
     2521 ctgtacaatg ccctcaatga cctcaataac ctcgtgatta ccagggacga gaacgagaag
     2581 ctggagtact atgaaaagtt ccagattatc gagaatgtgt ttaagcagaa gaagaagccg
     2641 acacttaagc agattgcaaa ggaaatcctc gtgaatgagg aagatatcaa gggatacaga
     2701 gtgacaagta caggcaagcc cgagttcaca aatctgaagg tgtaccacga tattaaggac
     2761 ataaccgcac gaaaggagat aatcgaaaac gctgagctcc tcgatcagat cgcaaaaatt
     2821 cttaccatct accagtctag tgaggacatt caggaggaac tgactaatct gaacagtgag
     2881 ctcacccaag aggaaattga gcagatttca aacctgaaag gctacaccgg gacgcacaat
     2941 ctgagcctca aagcaatcaa cctcattctg gatgaacttt ggcacacaaa tgacaaccaa
     3001 attgccatat tcaaccgcct gaaactggtg ccaaaaaaag tggatctgtc acagcaaaag
     3061 gaaatcccta caaccttggt tgacgatttt attctgtccc ccgttgtcaa gcggagcttc
     3121 atccagtcaa tcaaggtgat caatgccatc attaaaaaat acggattgcc aaacgatata
     3181 attatcgagc ttgcacgaga gaagaactca aaggacgccc agaagatgat taacgaaatg
     3241 cagaagcgca accgccagac aaacgaacgc atagaggaaa ttataagaac aaccggcaaa
     3301 gagaatgcca agtatctgat cgagaaaatc aagctgcacg acatgcaaga aggcaagtgc
     3361 ctgtactctc tggaagctat cccactcgaa gatctgctga ataatccatt caattacgag
     3421 gtggaccaca tcatccctag atccgtaagc tttgacaatt ccttcaataa caaagttctg
     3481 gttaaacagg aggaaaattc taaaaaaggg aaccggaccc cgttccagta cctgagctcc
     3541 agtgacagca agattagcta cgagactttt aagaaacata ttctgaatct ggccaaaggc
     3601 aaaggcagga tcagcaagac caagaaggag tacctcctcg aagaacgcga cattaacaga
     3661 tttagtgtgc agaaagattt catcaaccga aaccttgtcg atactcggta cgccacgaga
     3721 ggcctgatga atctcctcag gagctacttc cgcgtcaata atctggacgt taaagtcaag
     3781 agcataaatg ggggattcac cagctttctg aggagaaagt ggaagtttaa gaaggaacga
     3841 aacaaaggat acaagcacca tgctgaggat gctttgatca tcgctaacgc ggactttatc
     3901 tttaaggaat ggaaaaagct ggataaggca aagaaagtga tggaaaacca gatgttcgag
     3961 gagaagcagg cagagtcaat gcctgagatc gagacagagc aggaatacaa ggaaattttc
     4021 atcacccctc atcagattaa acacataaag gacttcaaag actataaata ctctcatagg
     4081 gtggacaaaa aacccaatcg cgagctcatt aatgacaccc tgtactcaac acggaaggat
     4141 gataaaggta ataccttgat tgtgaataat cttaatggat tgtatgacaa agataacgac
     4201 aagctcaaga agctgatcaa caagtctcca gagaagctcc ttatgtatca ccacgaccca
     4261 cagacttatc agaaattgaa actgatcatg gagcaatacg gggatgagaa gaacccactc
     4321 tacaaatatt atgaggaaac aggtaattac ctgaccaagt actccaagaa ggataacgga
     4381 ccagtgatca aaaagataaa gtactatggc aacaaactta atgcgcattt ggacataact
     4441 gacgattacc ccaattctcg aaacaaggtt gtgaagctct ccctgaagcc ttatagattt
     4501 gacgtgtacc tggataatgg ggtttataaa ttcgtcaccg tgaaaaatct ggacgtgatc
     4561 aaaaaggaga actattatga agtaaactca aagtgctatg aggaggcgaa gaagctgaag
     4621 aagatctcca atcaggccga gttcatcgct tccttctata ataacgatct catcaagatc
     4681 aatggagagc tttatcgcgt cattggtgtg aacaatgact tgctgaacag gatcgaagtc
     4741 aatatgatag acattaccta ccgggagtat ctcgaaaaca tgaatgataa acggccgcct
     4801 cgcatcatca agacaatcgc atctaaaact cagtcaataa aaaagtactc taccgatatc
     4861 ctggggaatc tctatgaagt gaagtcaaag aagcacccac aaatcattaa aaaaggtgga
     4921 tcccccaaga agaagaggaa agtctcgagc gactacaaag accatgacgg tgattataaa
     4981 gatcatgaca tcgattacaa ggatgacgat gacaagtctg gtggttctgg aggatctggt
     5041 ggttctacta atctgtcaga tattattgaa aaggagaccg gtaagcaact ggttatccag
     5101 gaatccatcc tcatgctccc agaggaggtg gaagaagtca ttgggaacaa gccggaaagc
     5161 gatatactcg tgcacaccgc ctacgacgag agcaccgacg agaatgtcat gcttctgact
     5221 agcgacgccc ctgaatacaa gccttgggct ctggtcatac aggatagcaa cggtgagaac
     5281 aagattaaga tgctctctgg tggttctgga ggatctggtg gttctactaa tctgtcagat
     5341 attattgaaa aggagaccgg taagcaactg gttatccagg aatccatcct catgctccca
     5401 gaggaggtgg aagaagtcat tgggaacaag ccggaaagcg atatactcgt gcacaccgcc
     5461 tacgacgaga gcaccgacga gaatgtcatg cttctgacta gcgacgcccc tgaatacaag
     5521 ccttgggctc tggtcataca ggatagcaac ggtgagaaca agattaagat gctctctggt
     5581 ggttctccca agaagaagag gaaagtctaa ccggtcatca tcaccatcac cattgagttt
     5641 aaacccgctg atcagcctcg actgtgcctt ctagttgcca gccatctgtt gtttgcccct
     5701 cccccgtgcc ttccttgacc ctggaaggtg ccactcccac tgtcctttcc taataaaatg
     5761 aggaaattgc atcgcattgt ctgagtaggt gtcattctat tctggggggt ggggtggggc
     5821 aggacagcaa gggggaggat tgggaagaca atagcaggca tgctggggat gcggtgggct
     5881 ctatggcttc tgaggcggaa agaaccagct ggggctcgat accgtcgacc tctagctaga
     5941 gcttggcgta atcatggtca tagctgtttc ctgtgtgaaa ttgttatccg ctcacaattc
     6001 cacacaacat acgagccgga agcataaagt gtaaagccta gggtgcctaa tgagtgagct
     6061 aactcacatt aattgcgttg cgctcactgc ccgctttcca gtcgggaaac ctgtcgtgcc
     6121 agctgcatta atgaatcggc caacgcgcgg ggagaggcgg tttgcgtatt gggcgctctt
     6181 ccgcttcctc gctcactgac tcgctgcgct cggtcgttcg gctgcggcga gcggtatcag
     6241 ctcactcaaa ggcggtaata cggttatcca cagaatcagg ggataacgca ggaaagaaca
     6301 tgtgagcaaa aggccagcaa aaggccagga accgtaaaaa ggccgcgttg ctggcgtttt
     6361 tccataggct ccgcccccct gacgagcatc acaaaaatcg acgctcaagt cagaggtggc
     6421 gaaacccgac aggactataa agataccagg cgtttccccc tggaagctcc ctcgtgcgct
     6481 ctcctgttcc gaccctgccg cttaccggat acctgtccgc ctttctccct tcgggaagcg
     6541 tggcgctttc tcatagctca cgctgtaggt atctcagttc ggtgtaggtc gttcgctcca
     6601 agctgggctg tgtgcacgaa ccccccgttc agcccgaccg ctgcgcctta tccggtaact
     6661 atcgtcttga gtccaacccg gtaagacacg acttatcgcc actggcagca gccactggta
     6721 acaggattag cagagcgagg tatgtaggcg gtgctacaga gttcttgaag tggtggccta
     6781 actacggcta cactagaaga acagtatttg gtatctgcgc tctgctgaag ccagttacct
     6841 tcggaaaaag agttggtagc tcttgatccg gcaaacaaac caccgctggt agcggtggtt
     6901 tttttgtttg caagcagcag attacgcgca gaaaaaaagg atctcaagaa gatcctttga
     6961 tcttttctac ggggtctgac gctcagtgga acgaaaactc acgttaaggg attttggtca
     7021 tgagattatc aaaaaggatc ttcacctaga tccttttaaa ttaaaaatga agttttaaat
     7081 caatctaaag tatatatgag taaacttggt ctgacagtta ccaatgctta atcagtgagg
     7141 cacctatctc agcgatctgt ctatttcgtt catccatagt tgcctgactc cccgtcgtgt
     7201 agataactac gatacgggag ggcttaccat ctggccccag tgctgcaatg ataccgcgag
     7261 acccacgctc accggctcca gatttatcag caataaacca gccagccgga agggccgagc
     7321 gcagaagtgg tcctgcaact ttatccgcct ccatccagtc tattaattgt tgccgggaag
     7381 ctagagtaag tagttcgcca gttaatagtt tgcgcaacgt tgttgccatt gctacaggca
     7441 tcgtggtgtc acgctcgtcg tttggtatgg cttcattcag ctccggttcc caacgatcaa
     7501 ggcgagttac atgatccccc atgttgtgca aaaaagcggt tagctccttc ggtcctccga
     7561 tcgttgtcag aagtaagttg gccgcagtgt tatcactcat ggttatggca gcactgcata
     7621 attctcttac tgtcatgcca tccgtaagat gcttttctgt gactggtgag tactcaacca
     7681 agtcattctg agaatagtgt atgcggcgac cgagttgctc ttgcccggcg tcaatacggg
     7741 ataataccgc gccacatagc agaactttaa aagtgctcat cattggaaaa cgttcttcgg
     7801 ggcgaaaact ctcaaggatc ttaccgctgt tgagatccag ttcgatgtaa cccactcgtg
     7861 cacccaactg atcttcagca tcttttactt tcaccagcgt ttctgggtga gcaaaaacag
     7921 gaaggcaaaa tgccgcaaaa aagggaataa gggcgacacg gaaatgttga atactcatac
     7981 tcttcctttt tcaatattat tgaagcattt atcagggtta ttgtctcatg agcggataca
     8041 tatttgaatg tatttagaaa aataaacaaa taggggttcc gcgcacattt ccccgaaaag
     8101 tgccacctga cgtcgacgga tcgggagatc gatctcccga tcccctaggg tcgactctca
     8161 gtacaatctg ctctgatgcc gcatagttaa gccagtatct gctccctgct tgtgtgttgg
     8221 aggtcgctga gtagtgcgcg agcaaaattt aagctacaac aaggcaaggc ttgaccgaca
     8281 attgcatgaa gaatctgctt agggttaggc gttttgcgct gcttcgcgat gtacgggcca
     8341 gatatacgcg ttgacattga ttattgacta gttattaata gtaatcaatt acggggtcat
     8401 tagttcatag cccatatatg gagttccgcg ttacataact tacggtaaat ggcccgcctg
     8461 gctgaccgcc caacgacccc cgcccattga cgtcaataat gacgtatgtt cccatagtaa
     8521 cgccaatagg gactttccat tgacgtcaat gggtggagta tttacggtaa actgcccact
     8581 tggcagtaca tcaagtgtat c
//
